>Addgene plasmid #214271 | pCMV-GalT-mCherry | addgene full sequence | sequence record 423501 | Addgene NGS Result
TAGTTATTAATAGTAATCAATTACGGGGTCATTAGTTCATAGCCCATATATGGAGTTCCGCGTTACATAA
CTTACGGTAAATGGCCCGCCTGGCTGACCGCCCAACGACCCCCGCCCATTGACGTCAATAATGACGTATG
TTCCCATAGTAACGCCAATAGGGACTTTCCATTGACGTCAATGGGTGGAGTATTTACGGTAAACTGCCCA
CTTGGCAGTACATCAAGTGTATCATATGCCAAGTACGCCCCCTATTGACGTCAATGACGGTAAATGGCCC
GCCTGGCATTATGCCCAGTACATGACCTTATGGGACTTTCCTACTTGGCAGTACATCTACGTATTAGTCA
TCGCTATTACCATGGTGATGCGGTTTTGGCAGTACATCAATGGGCGTGGATAGCGGTTTGACTCACGGGG
ATTTCCAAGTCTCCACCCCATTGACGTCAATGGGAGTTTGTTTTGGCACCAAAATCAACGGGACTTTCCA
AAATGTCGTAACAACTCCGCCCCATTGACGCAAATGGGCGGTAGGCGTGTACGGTGGGAGGTCTATATAA
GCAGAGCTGGTTTAGTGAACCGTCAGATCCGCTAGCATGAGGCTTCGGGAGCCGCTCCTGAGCGGCAGCG
CCGCGATGCCAGGCGCGTCCCTACAGCGGGCCTGCCGCCTGCTCGTGGCCGTCTGCGCTCTGCACCTTGG
CGTCACCCTCGTTTACTACCTGGCTGGCCGCGACCTGAGCCGCCTGCCCCAACTGGTCGGAGTCTCCACA
CCGCTGCAGGGCGGCTCGAACAGTGCCGCCGCCATCGGGCAGTCCTCCGGGGAGCTCCGGACCGGAGGGG
CCAAGGATCCACCGGTCATGGTGAGCAAGGGCGAGGAGGATAACATGGCCATCATCAAGGAGTTCATGCG
CTTCAAGGTGCACATGGAGGGCTCCGTGAACGGCCACGAGTTCGAGATCGAGGGCGAGGGCGAGGGCCGC
CCCTACGAGGGCACCCAGACCGCCAAGCTGAAGGTGACCAAGGGTGGCCCCCTGCCCTTCGCCTGGGACA
TCCTGTCCCCTCAGTTCATGTACGGCTCCAAGGCCTACGTGAAGCACCCCGCCGACATCCCCGACTACTT
GAAGCTGTCCTTCCCCGAGGGCTTCAAGTGGGAGCGCGTGATGAACTTCGAGGACGGCGGCGTGGTGACC
GTGACCCAGGACTCCTCCCTGCAGGACGGCGAGTTCATCTACAAGGTGAAGCTGCGCGGCACCAACTTCC
CCTCCGACGGCCCCGTAATGCAGAAGAAGACCATGGGCTGGGAGGCCTCCTCCGAGCGGATGTACCCCGA
GGACGGCGCCCTGAAGGGCGAGATCAAGCAGAGGCTGAAGCTGAAGGACGGCGGCCACTACGACGCTGAG
GTCAAGACCACCTACAAGGCCAAGAAGCCCGTGCAGCTGCCCGGCGCCTACAACGTCAACATCAAGTTGG
ACATCACCTCCCACAACGAGGACTACACCATCGTGGAACAGTACGAACGCGCCGAGGGCCGCCACTCCAC
CGGCGGCATGGACGAGCTGTACAAGTGAGCGGCCGCGACTCTAGATCATAATCAGCCATACCACATTTGT
AGAGGTTTTACTTGCTTTAAAAAACCTCCCACACCTCCCCCTGAACCTGAAACATAAAATGAATGCAATT
GTTGTTGTTAACTTGTTTATTGCAGCTTATAATGGTTACAAATAAAGCAATAGCATCACAAATTTCACAA
ATAAAGCATTTTTTTCACTGCATTCTAGTTGTGGTTTGTCCAAACTCATCAATGTATCTTAAGGCGTAAA
TTGTAAGCGTTAATATTTTGTTAAAATTCGCGTTAAATTTTTGTTAAATCAGCTCATTTTTTAACCAATA
GGCCGAAATCGGCAAAATCCCTTATAAATCAAAAGAATAGACCGAGATAGGGT
[37 nt withheld, positions 1944-1980]
AAAGAACGTGGACTCCAACGTCAAAGG
[49 nt withheld, positions 2008-2056]
T
[91 nt withheld, positions 2058-2148]
G
[124 nt withheld, positions 2150-2273]
CAGGTGGCACTTTTCGGGGAAATGTGCGCGGAACCCCTATTTGTTTATTTTTCTAAATACATTCAAATAT
GTATCCGCTCATGAGACAATAACCCTGATAAATGCTTCAATAATATTGAAAAAGGAAGAGTCCTGAGGCG
GAAAGAACCAGCTGTGGAATGTGTGTCAGTTAGGGTGTGGAAAGTCCCCAGGCTCCCCAGCAGGCAGAAG
TATGCAAAGCATGCATCTCAATTAGTCAGCAACCAGGTGTGGAAAGTCCCCAGGCTCCCCAGCAGGCAGA
AGTATGCAAAGCATGCATCTCAATTAGTCAGCAACCATAGTCCCGCCCCTAACTCCGCCCATCCCGCCCC
TAACTCCGCCCAGTTCCGCCCATTCTCCGCCCCATGGCTGACTAATTTTTTTTATTTATGCAGAGGCCGA
GGCCGCCTCGGCCTCTGAGCTATTCCAGAAGTAGTGAGGAGGCTTTTTTGGAGGCCTAGGCTTTTGCAAA
GATCGATCAAGAGACAGGATGAGGATCGTTTCGCATGATTGAACAAGATGGATTGCACGCAGGTTCTCCG
GCCGCTTGGGTGGAGAGGCTATTCGGCTATGACTGGGCACAACAGACAATCGGCTGCTCTGATGCCGCCG
TGTTCCGGCTGTCAGCGCAGGGGCGCCCGGTTCTTTTTGTCAAGACCGACCTGTCCGGTGCCCTGAATGA
ACTGCAAGACGAGGCAGCGCGGCTATCGTGGCTGGCCACGACGGGCGTTCCTTGCGCAGCTGTGCTCGAC
GTTGTCACTGAAGCGGGAAGGGACTGGCTGCTATTGGGCGAAGTGCCGGGGCAGGATCTCCTGTCATCTC
ACCTTGCTCCTGCCGAGAAAGTATCCATCATGGCTGATGCAATGCGGCGGCTGCATACGCTTGATCCGGC
TACCTGCCCATTCGACCACCAAGCGAAACATCGCATCGAGCGAGCACGTACTCGGATGGAAGCCGGTCTT
GTCGATCAGGATGATCTGGACGAAGAGCATCAGGGGCTCGCGCCAGCCGAACTGTTCGCCAGGCTCAAGG
CGAGCATGCCCGACGGCGAGGATCTCGTCGTGACCCATGGCGATGCCTGCTTGCCGAATATCATGGTGGA
AAATGGCCGCTTTTCTGGATTCATCGACTGTGGCCGGCTGGGTGTGGCGGACCGCTATCAGGACATAGCG
TTGGCTACCCGTGATATTGCTGAAGAGCTTGGCGGCGAATGGGCTGACCGCTTCCTCGTGCTTTACGGTA
TCGCCGCTCCCGATTCGCAGCGCATCGCCTTCTATCGCCTTCTTGACGAGTTCTTCTGAGCGGGACTCTG
GGGTTCGAAATGACCGACCAAGCGACGCCCAACCTGCCATCACGAGATTTCGATTCCACCGCCGCCTTCT
ATGAAAGGTTGGGCTTCGGAATCGTTTTCCGGGACGCCGGCTGGATGATCCTCCAGCGCGGGGATCTCAT
GCTGGAGTTCTTCGCCCACCCTAGGGGGAGGCTAACTGAAACACGGAAGGAGACAATACCGGAAGGAACC
CGCGCTATGACGGCAATAAAAAGACAGAATAAAACGCACGGTGTTGGGTCGTTTGTTCATAAACGCGGGG
TTCGGTCCCAGGGCTGGCACTCTGTCGATACCCCACCGAGACCCCATTGGGGCCAATACGCCCGCGTTTC
TTCCTTTTCCCCACCCCACCCCCCAAGTTCGGGTGAAGGCCCAGGGCTCGCAGCCAACGTCGGGGCGGCA
GGCCCTGCCATAGCCTCAGGTTACTCATATATACTTTAGATTGATTTAAAACTTCATTTTTAATTTAAAA
GGATCTAGGTGAAGATCCTTTTTGATAATCTCATGACCAAAATCCCTTAACGTGAGTTTTCGTTCCACTG
AGCGTCAGACCCCGTAGAAAAGATCAAAGGATCTTCTTGAGATCCTTTTTTTCTGCGCGTAATCTGCTGC
TTGCAAACAAAAAAACCACCGCTACCAGCGGTGGTTTGTTTGCCGGATCAAGAGCTACCAACTCTTTTTC
CGAAGGTAACTGGCTTCAGCAGAGCGCAGATACCAAATACTGTTCTTCTAGTGTAGCCGTAGTTAGGCCA
CCACTTCAAGAACTCTGTAGCACCGCCTACATACCTCGCTCTGCTAATCCTGTTACCAGTGGCTGCTGCC
AGTGGCGATAAGTCGTGTCTTACCGGGTTGGACTCAAGACGATAGTTACCGGATAAGGCGCAGCGGTCGG
GCTGAACGGGGGGTTCGTGCACACAGCCCAGCTTGGAGCGAACGACCTACACCGAACTGAGATACCTACA
GCGTGAGCTATGAGAAAGCGCCACGCTTCCCGAAGGGAGAAAGGCGGACAGGTATCCGGTAAGCGGCAGG
GTCGGAACAGGAGAGCGCACGAGGGAGCTTCCAGGGGGAAACGCCTGGTATCTTTATAGTCCTGTCGGGT
TTCGCCACCTCTGACTTGAGCGTCGATTTTTGTGATGCTCGTCAGGGGGGCGGAGCCTATGGAAAAACGC
CAGCAACGCGGCCTTTTTACGGTTCCTGGCCTTTTGCTGGCCTTTTGCTCACATGTTCTTTCCTGCGTTA
TCCCCTGATTCTGTGGATAACCGTATTACCGCCATGCAT
Features (pLannotate 1.2.2; 14 found; start..end, strand, type, name):
     61..364     +  enhancer       CMV enhancer: human cytomegalovirus immediate early enhancer
    365..568     +  promoter       CMV promoter: human cytomegalovirus (CMV) immediate early promoter
    597..854     +  CDS            B4GALT1 (fragment): B4GT1_HUMAN - Also known as GGTB2. Experimental evidence at protein level: Swiss-Prot protein existence level 1. [Processed beta-1,4-galactosyltransferase 1]: The cell surface form functions as a recognition molecule during a variety of cell to cell and cell to matrix interactions, as those occurring during development and egg fertilization, by binding to specific oligosaccharide ligands on opposing cells or in the extracellular matrix. From Homo sapiens (Human).
    858..1565    +  CDS            mCherry: mCherry is a basic (constitutively fluorescent) red fluorescent protein published in 2004, derived from Discosoma sp.. It is reported to be a very rapidly-maturing monomer with low acid sensitivity.
   1584..1667    +  CDS            large T antigen (fragment): large T antigen from SV40 (simian virus 40)
   1690..1811    +  polyA_signal   SV40 poly(A) signal: SV40 polyadenylation signal
   1845..2273    -  rep_origin     f1 ori (sequence partly withheld): f1 bacteriophage origin of replication; arrow indicates direction of (+) strand synthesis
   2300..2404    +  promoter       AmpR promoter: bla
   2406..2763    +  promoter       SV40 promoter: SV40 enhancer and early promoter
   2798..3592    +  CDS            NeoR/KanR: aminoglycoside phosphotransferase from Tn5; aph(3')-II (or nptII); confers resistance to neomycin, kanamycin, and G418 (Geneticin®)
   3613..3765    +  CDS            ble (fragment): BLE_KLEPN - Experimental evidence at protein level: Swiss-Prot protein existence level 1. Binding protein with a strong affinity to the bleomycin family of antibiotics. Binds to CL990; an antimitotic-antibiotic compound. From Klebsiella pneumoniae.
   3824..3871    +  polyA_signal   HSV TK poly(A) signal: herpes simplex virus thymidine kinase polyadenylation signal (Cole and Stacy, 1985)
   3962..3978    -  polyA_signal   bGH poly(A) signal (fragment): bovine growth hormone polyadenylation signal
   4200..4788    +  rep_origin     ori: high-copy-number ColE1/pMB1/pBR322/pUC origin of replication
