[The description below was written by a language model from this plasmid's Addgene catalogue record and pLannotate feature annotations shown in this document.]
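Description:
pCMV-GalT-mCherry is a mammalian expression plasmid built on the Clontech pEGFP-N1 backbone, in which the original fluorescent protein region has been replaced, between the NheI and NotI sites, by a fusion of a Golgi-targeting sequence to the red fluorescent protein mCherry. The sequenced plasmid is about 4.9 kb. It is maintained in E. coli at high copy through a ColE1/pUC-type origin and selected with kanamycin. The resistance gene is the Tn5 NeoR/KanR aminoglycoside phosphotransferase, which sits behind both a bacterial (bla-type) promoter and the SV40 enhancer/early promoter and ends with an HSV TK polyadenylation signal. The same cassette can therefore confer G418 resistance in mammalian cells. An f1 origin is also present, a backbone feature that allows single-stranded DNA production. The short hits to ble, SV40 large T antigen and the bGH poly(A) signal are partial fragments and appear to be backbone remnants or annotation artefacts rather than functional units.

The payload is driven by the human cytomegalovirus immediate early enhancer and promoter and terminated by an SV40 poly(A) signal. It encodes residues 1–82 of human beta-1,4-galactosyltransferase 1 (B4GALT1), fused at its C-terminus to mCherry, a monomeric, rapidly maturing red fluorescent protein. This N-terminal portion of the enzyme is widely used as a Golgi localisation signal, so the fusion labels the Golgi apparatus in red when expressed in transfected cells. The record describes the plasmid as a Golgi marker, and it was deposited with work on fluorescent reporters of phosphatidylinositol 4-phosphate dynamics in living cells, where such a marker would serve as a reference for colocalisation in live-cell imaging.
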