Addgene plasmid #214271: pCMV-GalT-mCherry
Purpose: Mammalian expression of GalT-mCherry (Golgi marker)
Depositing lab: Shinya Tsukiji. Publication: ORP9-PH domain-based fluorescent reporters for visualizing phosphatidylinositol 4-phosphate dynamics in living cells. Ajiki M, Yoshikawa M, Miyazaki T, Kawasaki A, Aoki K, Nakatsu F, Tsukiji S. RSC Chem Biol. 2024 Apr 24;5(6):544-555. doi: 10.1039/d3cb00232b. eCollection 2024 Jun 5. PubMed 38846081.
Backbone
  Vector backbone: pEGFP-N1
  Backbone manufacturer: Clontech
  Backbone size w/o insert (bp): 3923
  Vector type: Mammalian Expression
Growth in bacteria
  Bacterial resistance: Kanamycin, 50 μg/mL
  Growth temperature: 37°C
  Growth strain: DH5alpha
  Copy number: High Copy
Gene/Insert
  Gene/Insert name: GalT(1-82)-mCherry
  Species: H. sapiens (human)
  Insert size (bp): 979
  Entrez Gene: B4GALT1 (a.k.a. B4GAL-T1, CDG2D, CLDLFIB, GGTB2, GT1, GTB, beta4Gal-T1)
  Promoter: CMV
  Cloning method: Restriction Enzyme; 5′ cloning site NheI (not destroyed); 3′ cloning site NotI (not destroyed)
Terms and licenses: Academic/Nonprofit Terms; Industry Terms: Not Available to Industry
Depositor comments: Please visit https://www.biorxiv.org/content/10.1101/2023.12.14.571782v1 for bioRxiv preprint.
How to cite: pCMV-GalT-mCherry was a gift from Shinya Tsukiji (Addgene plasmid # 214271 ; http://n2t.net/addgene:214271 ; RRID:Addgene_214271)
